Addgene plasmid #27936: pUT1617-HQ858854
Depositing lab: John Gray & Erich Grotewold. Depositing organization: University of Toledo. Publication: GRASSIUS: a platform for comparative regulatory genomics across the grasses. Yilmaz A, Nishiyama MY Jr, Fuentes BG, Souza GM, Janies D, Gray J, Grotewold E. Plant Physiol. 2009 Jan;149(1):171-80. doi: 10.1104/pp.108.128579. Epub 2008 Nov 5. PubMed 18987217.
Backbone
  Vector backbone: pENTR/SD
  Backbone manufacturer: Invitrogen
  Backbone size w/o insert (bp): 2601
  Vector type: Entry vector
Growth in bacteria
  Bacterial resistance: Kanamycin, 50 μg/mL
  Growth temperature: 37°C
  Growth strain: DH5alpha
  Growth instructions: E. coli Top10 (Invitrogen)
  Copy number: Low Copy
Gene/Insert
  Gene/Insert name: bHLH transcription factor encoded by Os02g0116600 LOC_Os02g02480
  Species: Oryza sativa (rice)
  Insert size (bp): 708
  GenBank ID: HQ858854
  Cloning method: Restriction Enzyme
  Sequencing primers: 5′ M13 For; 3′ M13 Rev
Terms and licenses: Academic/Nonprofit Terms; Industry Terms: Not Available to Industry
Depositor comments: This CDS was amplified using PCR from a full length cDNA template from the OSIIEa, OSIIEb, and OSJNEa thru OSJNEf full length cDNA libraries generated by the Guoliang Wang lab at Ohio State University. The PCR product omitted the stop codon. The PCR product was cloned into a Gateway pENTR/SD entry vector. Further information on this gene may be obtained at www.grassius.org using the Genbank number. (The second half of the plasmid name is the Genbank Number for the sequence of the insert)
How to cite: pUT1617-HQ858854 was a gift from John Gray & Erich Grotewold (Addgene plasmid # 27936 ; http://n2t.net/addgene:27936 ; RRID:Addgene_27936)
