[The description below was written by a language model from this plasmid's Addgene catalogue record and pLannotate feature annotations shown in this document.]
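Description:
pUT1617-HQ858854 is a Gateway entry clone built on the Invitrogen pENTR/SD backbone (2,601 bp without insert; 3,309 nt in the depositor's full sequence) that carries the coding sequence of a rice (Oryza sativa) basic helix-loop-helix transcription factor, the product of locus Os02g0116600 / LOC_Os02g02480. The plasmid is maintained in E. coli under kanamycin selection through an aph(3')-Ia KanR gene. It replicates from a ColE1/pUC-type origin, which the feature annotation describes as high copy although the catalogue entry lists the plasmid as low copy. rrnB T1 and T2 terminators lie upstream of the cloning region, where they limit read-through transcription into the insert. Short lacI and lacZα fragments are annotated as backbone remnants.

The 708 bp insert sits between attL1 and attL2, so an LR Clonase reaction can transfer it into any attR-containing destination vector. Automated annotation labels part of the open reading frame as a fragment of Arabidopsis ILR3 (bHLH105). This reflects homology to that protein rather than the insert's origin, which the record gives as rice. A bacteriophage T7 gene 10 ribosome binding site lies just downstream of attL1, a feature of the SD version of the backbone that supports translation in bacterial expression contexts after recombination. A T7 promoter lies beyond attL2 in the reverse orientation.

According to the depositor, the coding sequence was PCR-amplified from full-length rice cDNA library templates with the stop codon omitted, which makes the clone suitable for C-terminal fusions to tags or reporters supplied by destination vectors. It belongs to a grass transcription factor ORF collection associated with the GRASSIUS comparative regulatory genomics resource.
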