Features (pLannotate 1.2.2; 11 found; start..end, strand, type, name):
      1..100     +  protein_bind   attL1: mutant version of attL; recombination site for the Gateway® LR reaction LR Clonase™
    112..132     +  RBS            RBS: efficient ribosome binding site from bacteriophage T7 gene 10 (Olins and Rangwala, 1989)
    310..849     +  CDS            ILR3 (fragment): ILR3_ARATH - Also known as BHLH105, EN133. Experimental evidence at protein level: Swiss-Prot protein existence level 1. Transcription factor. Plays a role in resistance to amide- linked indole-3-acetic acid (IAA) conjugates such as IAA-Leu and IAA- Phe. May regulate gene expression in response to metal homeostasis changes. From Arabidopsis thaliana (Mouse-ear cress).
    866..965     -  protein_bind   attL2: mutant version of attL; recombination site for the Gateway® LR reaction LR Clonase™
    983..1001    -  promoter       T7 promoter: promoter for bacteriophage T7 RNA polymerase
   1135..1944    +  CDS            KanR: aminoglycoside phosphotransferase; aph(3')-Ia; confers resistance to kanamycin in bacteria or G418 (Geneticin®) in eukaryotes
   2091..2679    +  rep_origin     ori: high-copy-number ColE1/pMB1/pBR322/pUC origin of replication
   2862..2954    +  CDS            lacI (fragment): lac repressor; lacI; The lac repressor binds to the lac operator to inhibit transcription in E. coli. This inhibition can be relieved by adding lactose or isopropyl-β-D-thiogalactopyranoside (IPTG).
   3009..3036    -  terminator     rrnB T2 terminator: transcription terminator T2 from the E. coli rrnB gene
   3168..3211    +  terminator     rrnB T1 terminator: Escherichia coli rrnB; transcription terminator T1 from the E. coli rrnB gene
   3258..3294    -  CDS            lacZα (fragment): LacZα fragment of β-galactosidase; lacZ fragment
>Addgene plasmid #27936 | pUT1617-HQ858854 | depositor full sequence | sequence record 13210 | Author sequence
CAAATAATGATTTTATTTTGACTGATAGTGACCTGTTCGTTGCAACAAATTGATGAGCAATGCTTTTTTA
TAATGCCAACTTTGTACAAAAAAGCAGGCTCCGCGGCCGCCTTGTTTAACTTTAAGAAGGAGCCCTTCAC
CATGGACGGAGGCGGAGACCCCGTTGACGAGTTCCTCATCGGCGGCGGCGGCGAGGACGGCGACCTCGGC
GTCTTCTGCGACGGTGTGCCGACGCTGCCCTGCGATGGAGGACTTGGGATTGATGATGTCAGTGGAGATA
CTTGTTGCCTTGACCAATCTGTTTTAGGGAAAAGAGGTAGAGATGAATCATCATCATCTGGTCCAAAGTC
CAAAGCTTGCCGTGAGAAAATTCGGAGGGATAGACTGAATGACAGGTTCCTTGAGTTATCTTCCGTTATC
AATCCTGACAAGCAAGCTAAGTTGGATAAAGCAAATATCTTGAGTGATGCAGCTCGTCTGTTGGCAGAAC
TCAGAGGCGAGGCAGAAAAGCTTAAAGAATCTAATGAGAAGCTACGAGAAACAATCAAGGACCTTAAGGT
GGAGAAGAATGAACTCCGTGATGAGAAAGTTACTCTGAAGGCAGAGAAGGAGAGGCTGGAACAGCAAGTT
AAAGCATTGAGTGTTGCTCCTACAGGATTTGTTCCTCATCTCCCTCATCCAGCTGCATTCCATCCCGCTG
CATTCCCTCCATTTATACCACCTTATCAAGCTCTGGGCAACAAAAATGCTCCTACGCCCGCAGCATTCCA
AGGGATGGCAATGTGGCAGTGGTTGCCTCCAACTGCTGTGGACACAACTCAAGATCCAAAGCTTTGGCCA
CCAAATGCTAAGGGTGGGCGCGCCGACCCAGCTTTCTTGTACAAAGTTGGCATTATAAGAAAGCATTGCT
TATCAATTTGTTGCAACGAACAGGTCACTATCAGTCAAAATAAAATCATTATTTGCCATCCAGCTGATAT
CCCCTATAGTGAGTCGTATTACATGGTCATAGCTGTTTCCTGGCAGCTCTGGCCCGTGTCTCAAAATCTC
TGATGTTACATTGCACAAGATAAAAATATATCATCATGAACAATAAAACTGTCTGCTTACATAAACAGTA
ATACAAGGGGTGTTATGAGCCATATTCAACGGGAAACGTCGAGGCCGCGATTAAATTCCAACATGGATGC
TGATTTATATGGGTATAAATGGGCTCGCGATAATGTCGGGCAATCAGGTGCGACAATCTATCGCTTGTAT
GGGAAGCCCGATGCGCCAGAGTTGTTTCTGAAACATGGCAAAGGTAGCGTTGCCAATGATGTTACAGATG
AGATGGTCAGACTAAACTGGCTGACGGAATTTATGCCTCTTCCGACCATCAAGCATTTTATCCGTACTCC
TGATGATGCATGGTTACTCACCACTGCGATCCCCGGAAAAACAGCATTCCAGGTATTAGAAGAATATCCT
GATTCAGGTGAAAATATTGTTGATGCGCTGGCAGTGTTCCTGCGCCGGTTGCATTCGATTCCTGTTTGTA
ATTGTCCTTTTAACAGCGATCGCGTATTTCGTCTCGCTCAGGCGCAATCACGAATGAATAACGGTTTGGT
TGATGCGAGTGATTTTGATGACGAGCGTAATGGCTGGCCTGTTGAACAAGTCTGGAAAGAAATGCATAAA
CTTTTGCCATTCTCACCGGATTCAGTCGTCACTCATGGTGATTTCTCACTTGATAACCTTATTTTTGACG
AGGGGAAATTAATAGGTTGTATTGATGTTGGACGAGTCGGAATCGCAGACCGATACCAGGATCTTGCCAT
CCTATGGAACTGCCTCGGTGAGTTTTCTCCTTCATTACAGAAACGGCTTTTTCAAAAATATGGTATTGAT
AATCCTGATATGAATAAATTGCAGTTTCATTTGATGCTCGATGAGTTTTTCTAATCAGAATTGGTTAATT
GGTTGTAACACTGGCAGAGCATTACGCTGACTTGACGGGACGGCGCAAGCTCATGACCAAAATCCCTTAA
CGTGAGTTACGCGTCGTTCCACTGAGCGTCAGACCCCGTAGAAAAGATCAAAGGATCTTCTTGAGATCCT
TTTTTTCTGCGCGTAATCTGCTGCTTGCAAACAAAAAAACCACCGCTACCAGCGGTGGTTTGTTTGCCGG
ATCAAGAGCTACCAACTCTTTTTCCGAAGGTAACTGGCTTCAGCAGAGCGCAGATACCAAATACTGTCCT
TCTAGTGTAGCCGTAGTTAGGCCACCACTTCAAGAACTCTGTAGCACCGCCTACATACCTCGCTCTGCTA
ATCCTGTTACCAGTGGCTGCTGCCAGTGGCGATAAGTCGTGTCTTACCGGGTTGGACTCAAGACGATAGT
TACCGGATAAGGCGCAGCGGTCGGGCTGAACGGGGGGTTCGTGCACACAGCCCAGCTTGGAGCGAACGAC
CTACACCGAACTGAGATACCTACAGCGTGAGCATTGAGAAAGCGCCACGCTTCCCGAAGGGAGAAAGGCG
GACAGGTATCCGGTAAGCGGCAGGGTCGGAACAGGAGAGCGCACGAGGGAGCTTCCAGGGGGAAACGCCT
GGTATCTTTATAGTCCTGTCGGGTTTCGCCACCTCTGACTTGAGCGTCGATTTTTGTGATGCTCGTCAGG
GGGGCGGAGCCTATGGAAAAACGCCAGCAACGCGGCCTTTTTACGGTTCCTGGCCTTTTGCTGGCCTTTT
GCTCACATGTTCTTTCCTGCGTTATCCCCTGATTCTGTGGATAACCGTATTACCGCCTTTGAGTGAGCTG
ATACCGCTCGCCGCAGCCGAACGACCGAGCGCAGCGAGTCAGTGAGCGAGGAAGCGGAAGAGCGCCCAAT
ACGCAAACCGCCTCTCCCCGCGCGTTGGCCGATTCATTAATGCAGCTGGCACGACAGGTTTCCCGACTGG
AAAGCGGGCAGTGAGCGCAACGCAATTAATACGCGTACCGCTAGCCAGGAAGAGTTTGTAGAAACGCAAA
AAGGCCATCCGTCAGGATGGCCTTCTGCTTAGTTTGATGCCTGGCAGTTTATGGCGGGCGTCCTGCCCGC
CACCCTCCGGGCCGTTGCTTCACAACGTTCAAATCCGCTCCCGGCGGATTTGTCCTACTCAGGAGAGCGT
TCACCGACAAACAACAGATAAAACGAAAGGCCCAGTCTTCCGACTGAGCCTTTCGTTTTATTTGATGCCT
GGCAGTTCCCTACTCTCGCGTTAACGCTAGCATGGATGTTTTCCCAGTCACGACGTTGTAAAACGACGGC
CAGTCTTAAGCTCGGGCCC
