>Addgene plasmid #27936 | pUT1617-HQ858854 | addgene partial sequence | sequence record 34227 | 27936 with M13pUC-fwd
AATAATGATTTTATTTTGACTGATAGTGACCTGTTCGTTGCAACAAATTGATGAGCAATGCTTTTTTATA
ATGCCAACTTTGTACAAAAAAGCAGGCTCCGCGGCCGCCTTGTTTAACTTTAAGAAGGAGCCCTTCACCA
TGGACGGAGGCGGAGACCCCGTTGACGAGTTCCTCATCGGCGGCGGCGGCGAGGACGGCGACCTCGGCGT
CTTCTGCGACGGTGTGCCGACGCTGCCCTGCGATGGAGGACTTGGGATTGATGATGTCAGTGGAGATACT
TGTTGCCTTGACCAATCTGTTTTAGGGAAAAGAGGTAGAGATGAATCATCATCATCTGGTCCAAAGTCCA
AAGCTTGCCGTGAGAAAATTCGGAGGGATAGACTGAATGACAGGTTCCTTGAGTTATCTTCCGTTATCAA
TCCTGACAAGCAAGCTAAGTTGGATAAAGCAAATATCTTGAGTGATGCAGCTCGTCTGTTGGCAGAACTC
AGAGGCGAGGCAGAAAAGCTTAAAGAATCTAATGAGAAGCTACGAGAAACAATCAAGGACCTTAAGGTGG
AGAAGAATGAACTCCGTGATGAGAAAGTTACTCTGAAGGCAGAGAAGGAGAGGCTGGAACAGCAAGTTAA
AGCATTGAGTGTTGCTCCTACAGGATTTGTTCCTCATCTCCCTCATCCAGCTGCATTCCATCCCGCTGCA
TTCCCTCCATTTATACCACCTTATCA
